>Addgene plasmid #47191 | TAL3472 | depositor partial sequence | sequence record 67278 | Insert sequence
ATGGACTACAAAGACCATGACGGTGATTATAAAGATCATGACATCGATTACAAGGATGACGATGACAAGA
TGGCCCCCAAGAAGAAGAGGAAGGTGGGCATTCACCGCGGGGTACCTATGGTGGACTTGAGGACACTCGG
TTATTCGCAACAGCAACAGGAGAAAATCAAGCCTAAGGTCAGGAGCACCGTCGCGCAACACCACGAGGCG
CTTGTGGGGCATGGCTTCACTCATGCGCATATTGTCGCGCTTTCACAGCACCCTGCGGCGCTTGGGACGG
TGGCTGTCAAATACCAAGATATGATTGCGGCCCTGCCCGAAGCCACGCACGAGGCAATTGTAGGGGTCGG
TAAACAGTGGTCGGGAGCGCGAGCACTTGAGGCGCTGCTGACTGTGGCGGGTGAGCTTAGGGGGCCTCCG
CTCCAGCTCGACACCGGGCAGCTGCTGAAGATCGCGAAGAGAGGGGGAGTAACAGCGGTAGAGGCAGTGC
ACGCCTGGCGCAATGCGCTCACCGGGGCCCCCTTGAACCTGACCCCAGACCAGGTAGTCGCAATCGCGTC
AAACGGAGGGGGAAAGCAAGCCCTGGAAACCGTGCAAAGGTTGTTGCCGGTCCTTTGTCAAGACCACGGC
CTTACACCGGAGCAAGTCGTGGCCATTGCAAGCAATGGGGGTGGCAAACAGGCTCTTGAGACGGTTCAGA
GACTTCTCCCAGTTCTCTGTCAAGCCCACGGGCTGACTCCCGATCAAGTTGTAGCGATTGCGTCCAACGG
TGGAGGGAAACAAGCATTGGAGACTGTCCAACGGCTCCTTCCCGTGTTGTGTCAAGCCCACGGTTTGACG
CCTGCACAAGTGGTCGCCATCGCCAGCCATGATGGCGGTAAGCAGGCGCTGGAAACAGTACAGCGCCTGC
TGCCTGTACTGTGCCAGGATCATGGACTGACCCCAGACCAGGTAGTCGCAATCGCGTCAAACGGAGGGGG
AAAGCAAGCCCTGGAAACCGTGCAAAGGTTGTTGCCGGTCCTTTGTCAAGACCACGGCCTTACACCGGAG
CAAGTCGTGGCCATTGCAAATAATAACGGTGGCAAACAGGCTCTTGAGACGGTTCAGAGACTTCTCCCAG
TTCTCTGTCAAGCCCACGGGCTGACTCCCGATCAAGTTGTAGCGATTGCGAATAACAATGGAGGGAAACA
AGCATTGGAGACTGTCCAACGGCTCCTTCCCGTGTTGTGTCAAGCCCACGGTTTGACGCCTGCACAAGTG
GTCGCCATCGCCTCGAATGGCGGCGGTAAGCAGGCGCTGGAAACAGTACAGCGCCTGCTGCCTGTACTGT
GCCAGGATCATGGACTGACCCCAGACCAGGTAGTCGCAATCGCGAACAATAATGGGGGAAAGCAAGCCCT
GGAAACCGTGCAAAGGTTGTTGCCGGTCCTTTGTCAAGACCACGGCCTTACACCGGAGCAAGTCGTGGCC
ATTGCAAGCAACATCGGTGGCAAACAGGCTCTTGAGACGGTTCAGAGACTTCTCCCAGTTCTCTGTCAAG
CCCACGGGCTGACTCCCGATCAAGTTGTAGCGATTGCGTCGAACATTGGAGGGAAACAAGCATTGGAGAC
TGTCCAACGGCTCCTTCCCGTGTTGTGTCAAGCCCACGGTTTGACGCCTGCACAAGTGGTCGCCATCGCC
AACAACAACGGCGGTAAGCAGGCGCTGGAAACAGTACAGCGCCTGCTGCCTGTACTGTGCCAGGATCATG
GACTGACCCCAGACCAGGTAGTCGCAATCGCGTCGAACATTGGGGGAAAGCAAGCCCTGGAAACCGTGCA
AAGGTTGTTGCCGGTCCTTTGTCAAGACCACGGCCTTACACCGGAGCAAGTCGTGGCCATTGCATCCCAC
GACGGTGGCAAACAGGCTCTTGAGACGGTTCAGAGACTTCTCCCAGTTCTCTGTCAAGCCCACGGGCTGA
CTCCCGATCAAGTTGTAGCGATTGCGTCCAACGGTGGAGGGAAACAAGCATTGGAGACTGTCCAACGGCT
CCTTCCCGTGTTGTGTCAAGCCCACGGTTTGACGCCTGCACAAGTGGTCGCCATCGCCAACAACAACGGC
GGTAAGCAGGCGCTGGAAACAGTACAGCGCCTGCTGCCTGTACTGTGCCAGGATCATGGACTGACACCCG
AACAGGTGGTCGCCATTGCTAATAATAACGGAGGACGGCCAGCCTTGGAG
