>Addgene plasmid #47191 | TAL3472 | addgene partial sequence | sequence record 69275 | JDS-TALEN-F 5'-TAGGGGTCGGTAAACAGTGG-3'
TGTGGCGGGTGAGCTTAGGGGGCCTCCGCTCCAGCTCGACACCGGGCAGCTGCTGAAGATCGCGAAGAGA
GGGGGAGTAACAGCGGTAGAGGCAGTGCACGCCTGGCGCAATGCGCTCACCGGGGCCCCCTTGAACCTGA
CCCCAGACCAGGTAGTCGCAATCGCGTCAAACGGAGGGGGAAAGCAAGCCCTGGAAACCGTGCAAAGGTT
GTTGCCGGTCCTTTGTCAAGACCACGGCCTTACACCGGAGCAAGTCGTGGCCATTGCAAGCAATGGGGGT
GGCAAACAGGCTCTTGAGACGGTTCAGAGACTTCTCCCAGTTCTCTGTCAAGCCCACGGGCTGACTCCCG
ATCAAGTTGTAGCGATTGCGTCCAACGGTGGAGGGAAACAAGCATTGGAGACTGTCCAACGGCTCCTTCC
CGTGTTGTGTCAAGCCCACGGTTTGACGCCTGCACAAGTGGTCGCCATCGCCAGCCATGATGGCGGTAAG
CAGGCGCTGGAAACAGTACAGCGCCTGCTGCCTGTACTGTGCCAGGATCATGGACTGACCCCAGACCAGG
TAGTCGCAATCGCGTCAAACGGAGGGGGAAAGCAAGCCCTGGAAACCGTGCAAAGGTTGTTGCCGGTCCT
TTGTCAAGACCACGGCCTTACACCGGAGCAAGTCGTGGCCATTGCAAATAATAACGGTGGCAAACAGGCT
CTTGAGACGGTTCAGAGACTTCTCCCAGTTCTCTGTCAAGCCCACGGGCTGACTCCCGATCAAGTTGTAG
CGATTGCGAATAACAATGGAGGGAAACAAGCATTGGAGACTGTCCAACGGCTCCTTCCCGTGTTGTGTCA
AGCCCACGGTTTGACGCCTGCACAAGTGGTCGCCATCGCCTC
