[The description below was written by a language model from this plasmid's Addgene catalogue record.]
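Description:
TAL3472 is a TALEN expression plasmid encoding the left-hand monomer of a nuclease pair directed against the zebrafish kiss1ra (KISS1RA) gene. It is built on the JDS74 backbone, a roughly 6.4 kb TALEN framework vector classed as a mammalian expression plasmid that also carries a T7 promoter. In bacteria it is maintained as a high-copy plasmid under ampicillin selection. The record names no origin of replication, and no feature table is provided, so the details of the backbone elements cannot be confirmed beyond the catalogue fields.

The insert is an array of about 1.4 kb of TAL effector repeats, assembled to recognise a specific half-site in the zebrafish target locus. It was cloned into the backbone through BsmBI sites, which were destroyed in the process, as is typical of type IIS cloning that leaves a seamless in-frame junction. The backbone supplies the flanking coding sequence, so the finished open reading frame carries an N-terminal 3X FLAG tag for detection and a C-terminal wild-type FokI nuclease domain. Because FokI cleaves only as a dimer, this construct is meant to be used with a matching right-hand TALEN that binds the opposite strand nearby. The two together introduce a double-strand break in the spacer between the two half-sites. Error-prone repair of the break can then yield disruptive insertions or deletions.

The CMV promoter drives expression in transfected cells. The T7 designation suggests that the coding sequence can also be transcribed in vitro to make mRNA, which fits the associated work on targeted gene disruption in somatic zebrafish cells. The sequencing primer names indicate a BGH region downstream of the insert.
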