Addgene plasmid #47191: TAL3472
Depositing lab: Keith Joung. Depositing organization: Massachusetts General Hospital. Publication: Targeted gene disruption in somatic zebrafish cells using engineered TALENs. Sander JD, Cade L, Khayter C, Reyon D, Peterson RT, Joung JK, Yeh JR. Nat Biotechnol. 2011 Aug 5;29(8):697-8. doi: 10.1038/nbt.1934. PubMed 21822241.
Backbone
  Vector backbone: JDS74
  Backbone manufacturer: Addgene plasmid #32288
  Backbone size w/o insert (bp): 6447
  Vector type: Mammalian Expression ; T7
Growth in bacteria
  Bacterial resistance: Ampicillin, 100 μg/mL
  Growth temperature: 37°C
  Growth strain: XL1 Blue
  Copy number: High Copy
Gene/Insert
  Gene/Insert name: ZebrafishCommunity-KISS1RA-left (alt name: KISS1RA)
  Species: D. rerio (zebrafish)
  Insert size (bp): 1430
  Promoter: CMV
  Tag / fusion protein: 3X Flag (N terminal on backbone); WT FOKI (C terminal on backbone)
  Cloning method: Restriction Enzyme; 5′ cloning site BsmBI (destroyed during cloning); 3′ cloning site BsmBI (destroyed during cloning)
  Sequencing primers: 5′ CMV-F; 3′ BGH-rev
Terms and licenses: Academic/Nonprofit Terms; Industry Terms: Not Available to Industry
Depositor comments: Target binding site: TTTTCTGGTGAAGACTGG It is strongly recommended that users perform a diagnostic digest to verify this plasmid prior to use. For example, a double digest of the plasmid with BamHI and KpnI should result in two bands at 2.3kb and 5.8kb.
How to cite: TAL3472 was a gift from Keith Joung (Addgene plasmid # 47191 ; http://n2t.net/addgene:47191 ; RRID:Addgene_47191)
